>Addgene plasmid #77156 | PACSIN1 gRNA (BRDN0001148567) | addgene full sequence | sequence record 187224 | Addgene Assembled Sequence
CCCGGGTGCAAAGATGGATAAAGTTTTAAACAGAGAGGAATCTTTGCAGCTAATGGACCTTCTAGGTCTT
GAAAGGAGTGGGAATTGGCTCCGGTGCCCGTCAGTGGGCAGAGCGCACATCGCCCACAGTCCCCGAGAAG
TTGGGGGGAGGGGTCGGCAATTGATCCGGTGCCTAGAGAAGGTGGCGCGGGGTAAACTGGGAAAGTGATG
TCGTGTACTGGCTCCGCCTTTTTCCCGAGGGTGGGGGAGAACCGTATATAAGTGCAGTAGTCGCCGTGAA
CGTTCTTTTTCGCAACGGGTTTGCCGCCAGAACACAGGTAAGTGCCGTGTGTGGTTCCCGCGGGCCTGGC
CTCTTTACGGGTTATGGCCCTTGCGTGCCTTGAATTACTTCCACCTGGCTGCAGTACGTGATTCTTGATC
CCGAGCTTCGGGTTGGAAGTGGGTGGGAGAGTTCGAGGCCTTGCGCTTAAGGAGCCCCTTCGCCTCGTGC
TTGAGTTGAGGCCTGGCCTGGGCGCTGGGGCCGCCGCGTGCGAATCTGGTGGCACCTTCGCGCCTGTCTC
GCTGCTTTCGATAAGTCTCTAGCCATTTAAAATTTTTGATGACCTGCTGCGACGCTTTTTTTCTGGCAAG
ATAGTCTTGTAAATGCGGGCCAAGATCTGCACACTGGTATTTCGGTTTTTGGGGCCGCGGGCGGCGACGG
GGCCCGTGCGTCCCAGCGCACATGTTCGGCGAGGCGGGGCCTGCGAGCGCGGCCACCGAGAATCGGACGG
GGGTAGTCTCAAGCTGGCCGGCCTGCTCTGGTGCCTGGCCTCGCGCCGCCGTGTATCGCCCCGCCCTGGG
CGGCAAGGCTGGCCCGGTCGGCACCAGTTGCGTGAGCGGAAAGATGGCCGCTTCCCGGCCCTGCTGCAGG
GAGCTCAAAATGGAGGACGCGGCGCTCGGGAGAGCGGGCGGGTGAGTCACCCACACAAAGGAAAAGGGCC
TTTCCGTCCTCAGCCGTCGCTTCATGTGACTCCACGGAGTACCGGGCGCCGTCCAGGCACCTCGATTAGT
TCTCGAGCTTTTGGAGTACGTCGTCTTTAGGTTGGGGGGAGGGGTTTTATGCGATGGAGTTTCCCCACAC
TGAGTGGGTGGAGACTGAAGTTAGGCCAGCTTGGCACTTGATGTAATTCTCCTTGGAATTTGCCCTTTTT
GAGTTTGGATCTTGGTTCATTCTCAAGCCTCAGACAGTGGTTCAAAGTTTTTTTCTTCCATTTCAGGTGT
CGTGACGTACGGCCACCATGACCGAGTACAAGCCCACGGTGCGCCTCGCCACCCGCGACGACGTCCCCAG
GGCCGTACGCACCCTCGCCGCCGCGTTCGCCGACTACCCCGCCACGCGCCACACCGTCGATCCGGACCGC
CACATCGAGCGGGTCACCGAGCTGCAAGAACTCTTCCTCACGCGCGTCGGGCTCGACATCGGCAAGGTGT
GGGTCGCGGACGACGGCGCCGCCGTGGCGGTCTGGACCACGCCGGAGAGCGTCGAAGCGGGGGCGGTGTT
CGCCGAGATCGGCCCGCGCATGGCCGAGTTGAGCGGTTCCCGGCTGGCCGCGCAGCAACAGATGGAAGGC
CTCCTGGCGCCGCACCGGCCCAAGGAGCCCGCGTGGTTCCTGGCCACCGTCGGAGTCTCGCCCGACCACC
AGGGCAAGGGTCTGGGCAGCGCCGTCGTGCTCCCCGGAGTGGAGGCGGCCGAGCGCGCCGGGGTGCCCGC
CTTCCTGGAGACCTCCGCGCCCCGCAACCTCCCCTTCTACGAGCGGCTCGGCTTCACCGTCACCGCCGAC
GTCGAGGTGCCCGAAGGACCGCGCACCTGGTGCATGACCCGCAAGCCCGGTGCCTGAACGCGTTAAGTCG
ACAATCAACCTCTGGATTACAAAATTTGTGAAAGATTGACTGGTATTCTTAACTATGTTGCTCCTTTTAC
GCTATGTGGATACGCTGCTTTAATGCCTTTGTATCATGCTATTGCTTCCCGTATGGCTTTCATTTTCTCC
TCCTTGTATAAATCCTGGTTGCTGTCTCTTTATGAGGAGTTGTGGCCCGTTGTCAGGCAACGTGGCGTGG
TGTGCACTGTGTTTGCTGACGCAACCCCCACTGGTTGGGGCATTGCCACCACCTGTCAGCTCCTTTCCGG
GACTTTCGCTTTCCCCCTCCCTATTGCCACGGCGGAACTCATCGCCGCCTGCCTTGCCCGCTGCTGGACA
GGGGCTCGGCTGTTGGGCACTGACAATTCCGTGGTGTTGTCGGGGAAATCATCGTCCTTTCCTTGGCTGC
TCGCCTGTGTTGCCACCTGGATTCTGCGCGGGACGTCCTTCTGCTACGTCCCTTCGGCCCTCAATCCAGC
GGACCTTCCTTCCCGCGGCCTGCTGCCGGCTCTGCGGCCTCTTCCGCGTCTTCGCCTTCGCCCTCAGACG
AGTCGGATCTCCCTTTGGGCCGCCTCCCCGCGTCGACTTTAAGACCAATGACTTACAAGGCAGCTGTAGA
TCTTAGCCACTTTTTAAAAGAAAAGGGGGGACTGGAAGGGCTAATTCACTCCCAACGAAGACAAGATCTG
CTTTTTGCTTGTACTGGGTCTCTCTGGTTAGACCAGATCTGAGCCTGGGAGCTCTCTGGCTAACTAGGGA
ACCCACTGCTTAAGCCTCAATAAAGCTTGCCTTGAGTGCTTCAAGTAGTGTGTGCCCGTCTGTTGTGTGA
CTCTGGTAACTAGAGATCCCTCAGACCCTTTTAGTCAGTGTGGAAAATCTCTAGCAGTACGTATAGTAGT
TCATGTCATCTTATTATTCAGTATTTATAACTTGCAAAGAAATGAATATCAGAGAGTGAGAGGAACTTGT
TTATTGCAGCTTATAATGGTTACAAATAAAGCAATAGCATCACAAATTTCACAAATAAAGCATTTTTTTC
ACTGCATTCTAGTTGTGGTTTGTCCAAACTCATCAATGTATCTTATCATGTCTGGCTCTAGCTATCCCGC
CCCTAACTCCGCCCATCCCGCCCCTAACTCCGCCCAGTTCCGCCCATTCTCCGCCCCATGGCTGACTAAT
TTTTTTTATTTATGCAGAGGCCGAGGCCGCCTCGGCCTCTGAGCTATTCCAGAAGTAGTGAGGAGGCTTT
TTTGGAGGCCTAGGGACGTACCCAATTCGCCCTATAGTGAGTCGTATTACGCGCGCTCACTGGCCGTCGT
TTTACAACGTCGTGACTGGGAAAACCCTGGCGTTACCCAACTTAATCGCCTTGCAGCACATCCCCCTTTC
GCCAGCTGGCGTAATAGCGAAGAGGCCCGCACCGATCGCCCTTCCCAACAGTTGCGCAGCCTGAATGGCG
AATGGG
[124 nt withheld, positions 3367-3490]
C
[91 nt withheld, positions 3492-3582]
A
[49 nt withheld, positions 3584-3632]
CCTTTGACGTTGGAGTCCACGTTCTTT
[37 nt withheld, positions 3660-3696]
ACCCTATCTCGGTCTATTCTTTTGATTTATAAGGGATTTTGCCGATTTCGGCCTATTGGTTAAAAAATGA
GCTGATTTAACAAAAATTTAACGCGAATTTTAACAAAATATTAACGCTTACAATTTAGGTGGCACTTTTC
GGGGAAATGTGCGCGGAACCCCTATTTGTTTATTTTTCTAAATACATTCAAATATGTATCCGCTCATGAG
ACAATAACCCTGATAAATGCTTCAATAATATTGAAAAAGGAAGAGTATGAGTATTCAACATTTCCGTGTC
GCCCTTATTCCCTTTTTTGCGGCATTTTGCCTTCCTGTTTTTGCTCACCCAGAAACGCTGGTGAAAGTAA
AAGATGCTGAAGATCAGTTGGGTGCACGAGTGGGTTACATCGAACTGGATCTCAACAGCGGTAAGATCCT
TGAGAGTTTTCGCCCCGAAGAACGTTTTCCAATGATGAGCACTTTTAAAGTTCTGCTATGTGGCGCGGTA
TTATCCCGTATTGACGCCGGGCAAGAGCAACTCGGTCGCCGCATACACTATTCTCAGAATGACTTGGTTG
AGTACTCACCAGTCACAGAAAAGCATCTTACGGATGGCATGACAGTAAGAGAATTATGCAGTGCTGCCAT
AACCATGAGTGATAACACTGCGGCCAACTTACTTCTGACAACGATCGGAGGACCGAAGGAGCTAACCGCT
TTTTTGCACAACATGGGGGATCATGTAACTCGCCTTGATCGTTGGGAACCGGAGCTGAATGAAGCCATAC
CAAACGACGAGCGTGACACCACGATGCCTGTAGCAATGGCAACAACGTTGCGCAAACTATTAACTGGCGA
ACTACTTACTCTAGCTTCCCGGCAACAATTAATAGACTGGATGGAGGCGGATAAAGTTGCAGGACCACTT
CTGCGCTCGGCCCTTCCGGCTGGCTGGTTTATTGCTGATAAATCTGGAGCCGGTGAGCGTGGGTCTCGCG
GTATCATTGCAGCACTGGGGCCAGATGGTAAGCCCTCCCGTATCGTAGTTATCTACACGACGGGGAGTCA
GGCAACTATGGATGAACGAAATAGACAGATCGCTGAGATAGGTGCCTCACTGATTAAGCATTGGTAACTG
TCAGACCAAGTTTACTCATATATACTTTAGATTGATTTAAAACTTCATTTTTAATTTAAAAGGATCTAGG
TGAAGATCCTTTTTGATAATCTCATGACCAAAATCCCTTAACGTGAGTTTTCGTTCCACTGAGCGTCAGA
CCCCGTAGAAAAGATCAAAGGATCTTCTTGAGATCCTTTTTTTCTGCGCGTAATCTGCTGCTTGCAAACA
AAAAAACCACCGCTACCAGCGGTGGTTTGTTTGCCGGATCAAGAGCTACCAACTCTTTTTCCGAAGGTAA
CTGGCTTCAGCAGAGCGCAGATACCAAATACTGTTCTTCTAGTGTAGCCGTAGTTAGGCCACCACTTCAA
GAACTCTGTAGCACCGCCTACATACCTCGCTCTGCTAATCCTGTTACCAGTGGCTGCTGCCAGTGGCGAT
AAGTCGTGTCTTACCGGGTTGGACTCAAGACGATAGTTACCGGATAAGGCGCAGCGGTCGGGCTGAACGG
GGGGTTCGTGCACACAGCCCAGCTTGGAGCGAACGACCTACACCGAACTGAGATACCTACAGCGTGAGCT
ATGAGAAAGCGCCACGCTTCCCGAAGGGAGAAAGGCGGACAGGTATCCGGTAAGCGGCAGGGTCGGAACA
GGAGAGCGCACGAGGGAGCTTCCAGGGGGAAACGCCTGGTATCTTTATAGTCCTGTCGGGTTTCGCCACC
TCTGACTTGAGCGTCGATTTTTGTGATGCTCGTCAGGGGGGCGGAGCCTATGGAAAAACGCCAGCAACGC
GGCCTTTTTACGGTTCCTGGCCTTTTGCTGGCCTTTTGCTCACATGTTCTTTCCTGCGTTATCCCCTGAT
TCTGTGGATAACCGTATTACCGCCTTTGAGTGAGCTGATACCGCTCGCCGCAGCCGAACGACCGAGCGCA
GCGAGTCAGTGAGCGAGGAAGCGGAAGAGCGCCCAATACGCAAACCGCCTCTCCCCGCGCGTTGGCCGAT
TCATTAATGCAGCTGGCACGACAGGTTTCCCGACTGGAAAGCGGGCAGTGAGCGCAACGCAATTAATGTG
AGTTAGCTCACTCATTAGGCACCCCAGGCTTTACACTTTATGCTTCCGGCTCGTATGTTGTGTGGAATTG
TGAGCGGATAACAATTTCACACAGGAAACAGCTATGACCATGATTACGCCAAGCGCGCAATTAACCCTCA
CTAAAGGGAACAAAAGCTGGAGCTGCAAGCTTAATGTAGTCTTATGCAATACTCTTGTAGTCTTGCAACA
TGGTAACGATGAGTTAGCAACATGCCTTACAAGGAGAGAAAAAGCACCGTGCATGCCGATTGGTGGAAGT
AAGGTGGTACGATCGTGCCTTATTAGGAAGGCAACAGACGGGTCTGACATGGATTGGACGAACCACTGAA
TTGCCGCATTGCAGAGATATTGTATTTAAGTGCCTAGCTCGATACATAAACGGGTCTCTCTGGTTAGACC
AGATCTGAGCCTGGGAGCTCTCTGGCTAACTAGGGAACCCACTGCTTAAGCCTCAATAAAGCTTGCCTTG
AGTGCTTCAAGTAGTGTGTGCCCGTCTGTTGTGTGACTCTGGTAACTAGAGATCCCTCAGACCCTTTTAG
TCAGTGTGGAAAATCTCTAGCAGTGGCGCCCGAACAGGGACTTGAAAGCGAAAGGGAAACCAGAGGAGCT
CTCTCGACGCAGGACTCGGCTTGCTGAAGCGCGCACGGCAAGAGGCGAGGGGCGGCGACTGGTGAGTACG
CCAAAAATTTTGACTAGCGGAGGCTAGAAGGAGAGAGATGGGTGCGAGAGCGTCAGTATTAAGCGGGGGA
GAATTAGATCGCGATGGGAAAAAATTCGGTTAAGGCCAGGGGGAAAGAAAAAATATAAATTAAAACATAT
AGTATGGGCAAGCAGGGAGCTAGAACGATTCGCAGTTAATCCTGGCCTGTTAGAAACATCAGAAGGCTGT
AGACAAATACTGGGACAGCTACAACCATCCCTTCAGACAGGATCAGAAGAACTTAGATCATTATATAATA
CAGTAGCAACCCTCTATTGTGTGCATCAAAGGATAGAGATAAAAGACACCAAGGAAGCTTTAGACAAGAT
AGAGGAAGAGCAAAACAAAAGTAAGACCACCGCACAGCAAGCGGCCGCTGATCTTCAGACCTGGAGGAGG
AGATATGAGGGACAATTGGAGAAGTGAATTATATAAATATAAAGTAGTAAAAATTGAACCATTAGGAGTA
GCACCCACCAAGGCAAAGAGAAGAGTGGTGCAGAGAGAAAAAAGAGCAGTGGGAATAGGAGCTTTGTTCC
TTGGGTTCTTGGGAGCAGCAGGAAGCACTATGGGCGCAGCGTCAATGACGCTGACGGTACAGGCCAGACA
ATTATTGTCTGGTATAGTGCAGCAGCAGAACAATTTGCTGAGGGCTATTGAGGCGCAACAGCATCTGTTG
CAACTCACAGTCTGGGGCATCAAGCAGCTCCAGGCAAGAATCCTGGCTGTGGAAAGATACCTAAAGGATC
AACAGCTCCTGGGGATTTGGGGTTGCTCTGGAAAACTCATTTGCACCACTGCTGTGCCTTGGAATGCTAG
TTGGAGTAATAAATCTCTGGAACAGATTTGGAATCACACGACCTGGATGGAGTGGGACAGAGAAATTAAC
AATTACACAAGCTTAATACACTCCTTAATTGAAGAATCGCAAAACCAGCAAGAAAAGAATGAACAAGAAT
TATTGGAATTAGATAAATGGGCAAGTTTGTGGAATTGGTTTAACATAACAAATTGGCTGTGGTATATAAA
ATTATTCATAATGATAGTAGGAGGCTTGGTAGGTTTAAGAATAGTTTTTGCTGTACTTTCTATAGTGAAT
AGAGTTAGGCAGGGATATTCACCATTATCGTTTCAGACCCACCTCCCAACCCCGAGGGGACCCAGAGAGG
GCCTATTTCCCATGATTCCTTCATATTTGCATATACGATACAAGGCTGTTAGAGAGATAATTAGAATTAA
TTTGACTGTAAACACAAAGATATTAGTACAAAATACGTGACGTAGAAAGTAATAATTTCTTGGGTAGTTT
GCAGTTTTAAAATTATGTTTTAAAATGGACTATCATATGCTTACCGTAACTTGAAAGTATTTCGATTTCT
TGGCTTTATATATCTTGTGGAAAGGACGAAACACCGCTACCATTTGGCTTGCAAAGGTTTTAGAGCTAGA
AATAGCAAGTTAAAATAAGGCTAGTCCGTTATCAACTTGAAAAAGTGGCACCGAGTCGGTGCTTTTTTAA
GCTTGGCGTAACTAGATCTTGAGACAAATGGCAGTATTCATCCACAATTTTAAAAGAAAAGGGGGGATTG
GGGGGTACAGTGCAGGGGAAAGAATAGTAGACATAATAGCAACAGACATACAAACTAAAGAATTACAAAA
ACAAATTACAAAAATTCAAAATTTTCGGGTTTATTACAGGGACAGCAGAGATCCACTTTGGCGCCGGCTC
GAGGGGG
Features (pLannotate 1.2.2; 29 found; start..end, strand, type, name):
     14..80      +  CDS            small t antigen (fragment): SV40 (simian virus 40) small t antigen
    106..317     +  promoter       EF-1α core promoter: core promoter for human elongation factor EF-1α
    318..1256    +  intron         EF-1α intron A: intron upstream of the start codon of human EF-1α
   1278..1877    +  CDS            PuroR (fragment): puromycin N-acetyltransferase; pac from Streptomyces; confers resistance to puromycin
   1893..2481    +  misc_feature   WPRE: woodchuck hepatitis virus posttranscriptional regulatory element
   2532..2551    +  misc_feature   cPPT/CTS (fragment): central polypurine tract and central termination sequence of HIV-1
   2553..2786    +  LTR            3' LTR (ΔU3): self-inactivating 3' long terminal repeat (LTR) from HIV-1
   2864..2985    +  polyA_signal   SV40 poly(A) signal: SV40 polyadenylation signal
   3025..3160    +  rep_origin     SV40 ori: SV40 origin of replication
   3181..3199    -  promoter       T7 promoter: promoter for bacteriophage T7 RNA polymerase
   3207..3362    +  CDS            lacZα (fragment): LacZα fragment of β-galactosidase; lacZ fragment
   3367..3795    +  rep_origin     f1 ori (sequence partly withheld): f1 bacteriophage origin of replication; arrow indicates direction of (+) strand synthesis
   3848..3952    +  promoter       AmpR promoter: bla
   3953..4813    +  CDS            AmpR: β-lactamase; bla; confers resistance to ampicillin, carbenicillin, and related antibiotics
   4984..5572    +  rep_origin     ori: high-copy-number ColE1/pMB1/pBR322/pUC origin of replication
   5755..5847    +  CDS            lacI (fragment): lac repressor; lacI; The lac repressor binds to the lac operator to inhibit transcription in E. coli. This inhibition can be relieved by adding lactose or isopropyl-β-D-thiogalactopyranoside (IPTG).
   5860..5881    +  protein_bind   CAP binding site: CAP binding activates transcription in the presence of cAMP. E. coli catabolite activator protein
   5896..5926    +  promoter       lac promoter: promoter for the E. coli lac operon
   5934..5950    +  protein_bind   lac operator: The lac repressor binds to the lac operator to inhibit transcription in E. coli. This inhibition can be relieved by adding lactose or isopropyl-β-D-thiogalactopyranoside (IPTG). lac repressor encoded by lacI
   5995..6013    +  promoter       T3 promoter: promoter for bacteriophage T3 RNA polymerase
   6041..6267    +  promoter       RSV promoter: Rous sarcoma virus enhancer/promoter
   6268..6448    +  LTR            5' LTR (truncated): truncated 5' long terminal repeat (LTR) from HIV-1
   6495..6620    +  misc_feature   HIV-1 Ψ: packaging signal of human immunodeficiency virus type 1
   6604..6967    +  CDS            HIV-1 gag (fragment): gag protein from human immunodeficiency virus 1; gag
   7113..7346    +  misc_feature   RRE: The Rev response element (RRE) of HIV-1 allows for Rev-dependent mRNA export from the nucleus to the cytoplasm.
   7723..7749    +  CDS            Rev (fragment): human immunodeficiency virus 1 (HIV-1) Rev protein; rev; enhances nuclear export of unspliced and incompletely spliced viral mRNAs
   7753..7993    +  promoter       U6 promoter: RNA polymerase III promoter for human U6 snRNA
   8023..8098    +  misc_RNA       gRNA scaffold: guide RNA scaffold for the Streptococcus pyogenes CRISPR/Cas9 system
   8154..8271    +  misc_feature   cPPT/CTS: central polypurine tract and central termination sequence of HIV-1
