[The description below was written by a language model from this plasmid's Addgene catalogue record and pLannotate feature annotations shown in this document.]
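Description:
PACSIN1 gRNA (BRDN0001148567) is a third-generation lentiviral CRISPR guide plasmid built on the lentiGuide-Puro backbone and designed to target human PACSIN1 (also known as SDPI). It is an 8.3 kb construct propagated in E. coli at high copy from a ColE1/pUC-type origin under ampicillin selection (AmpR). The backbone also carries an f1 origin, an SV40 origin and remnants of lac and phage promoter sequences.

The lentiviral transfer cassette begins with an RSV promoter fused to a truncated HIV-1 5' LTR, which drives Tat-independent production of the genomic RNA. This is followed by the Ψ packaging signal with a gag fragment, the RRE for Rev-dependent nuclear export, and a cPPT/CTS that aids nuclear import of the provirus. A self-inactivating ΔU3 3' LTR closes the cassette.

Two expression units lie between the LTRs. The human U6 RNA polymerase III promoter transcribes the PACSIN1-specific 20-nt spacer fused to the Streptococcus pyogenes Cas9 gRNA scaffold. Downstream, the EF-1α core promoter with its intron A drives puromycin N-acetyltransferase for selection of transduced mammalian cells, and a WPRE enhances transcript expression.

The plasmid does not encode Cas9. According to the depositor it must be used with a separate Cas9 vector such as lentiCas9-Blast, or in cells that already express Cas9. The guide was designed against two PACSIN1 reference transcripts and belongs to a human kinome gRNA collection built with optimized sgRNA design rules. Its typical use is Cas9-mediated knockout of PACSIN1 in human cells after lentiviral delivery and puromycin selection.
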