Addgene plasmid #77156: PACSIN1 gRNA (BRDN0001148567)
Purpose: 3rd generation lentiviral gRNA plasmid targeting human PACSIN1
Depositing lab: John Doench & David Root. Depositing organization: Broad Institute. Publication: Optimized sgRNA design to maximize activity and minimize off-target effects of CRISPR-Cas9. Doench JG, Fusi N, Sullender M, Hegde M, Vaimberg EW, Donovan KF, Smith I, Tothova Z, Wilen C, Orchard R, Virgin HW, Listgarten J, Root DE. Nat Biotechnol. 2016 Jan 18. doi: 10.1038/nbt.3437. PubMed 26780180.
Backbone
  Vector backbone: lentiGuide-Puro
  Backbone manufacturer: Zhang Lab (Addgene plasmid # 52963)
  Vector type: Mammalian Expression, Lentiviral, CRISPR
  Selectable markers: Puromycin
Growth in bacteria
  Bacterial resistance: Ampicillin, 100 μg/mL
  Growth temperature: 37°C
  Growth strain: DH5alpha
  Copy number: High Copy
Gene/Insert
  Gene/Insert name: PACSIN1 (alt names: PACSIN1; NM_001199583.2)
  gRNA/shRNA sequence: CTACCATTTGGCTTGCAAAG
  Species: H. sapiens (human)
  Entrez Gene: PACSIN1 (a.k.a. SDPI)
  Promoter: hU6
  Cloning method: Unknown
  Sequencing primers: 5′ U6-F; 3′ pS2-R
Terms and licenses: Academic/Nonprofit Terms; Industry Terms: Not Available to Industry
Depositor comments: The gRNA was designed to target the following Genbank reference sequence(s): NM_001199583.2,NM_020804.4. Note that this plasmid does NOT contain Cas9. It should be used in conjunction with lentiCas9-Blast (Addgene #52962) or otherwise with cell lines already expressing Cas9. Browse the full kinome gRNA library at http://www.addgene.org/pooled-library/broadgpp-human-kinome/ or visit http://www.broadinstitute.org/rnai/public/ for detailed protocols and information.
How to cite: PACSIN1 gRNA (BRDN0001148567) was a gift from John Doench & David Root (Addgene plasmid # 77156 ; http://n2t.net/addgene:77156 ; RRID:Addgene_77156)
