>Addgene plasmid #77156 | PACSIN1 gRNA (BRDN0001148567) | depositor partial sequence | sequence record 144616 | Target Sequence
CTACCATTTGGCTTGCAAAG
