>Addgene plasmid #77156 | PACSIN1 gRNA (BRDN0001148567) | addgene partial sequence | sequence record 187223 | hU6-F
AAAGTAATAATTTCTTGGGTAGTTTGCAGTTTTAAAATTATGTTTTAAAATGGACTATCATATGCTTACC
GTAACTTGAAAGTATTTCGATTTCTTGGCTTTATATATCTTGTGGAAAGGACGAAACACCGCTACCATTT
GGCTTGCAAAGGTTTTAGAGCTAGAAATAGCAAGTTAAAATAAGGCTAGTCCGTTATCAACTTGAAAAAG
TGGCACCGAGTCGGTGCTTTTTTAAGCTTGGCGTAACTAGATCTTGAGACAAATGGCAGTATTCATCCAC
AATTTTAAAAGAAAAGGGGGGATTGGGGGGTACAGTGCAGGGGAAAGAATAGTAGACATAATAGCAACAG
ACATACAAACTAAAGAATTACAAAAACAAATTACAAAAATTCAAAATTTTCGGGTTTATTACAGGGACAG
CAGAGATCCACTTTGGCGCCGGCTCGAGGGGGCCCGGGTGCAAAGATGGATAAAGTTTTAAACAGAGAGG
AATCTTTGCAGCTAATGGACCTTCTAGGTCTTGAAAGGAGTGGGAATTGGCTCCGGTGCCCGTCAGTGGG
CAGAGCGCAC
